Addgene plasmid #166508: pGEX-6P-1 Caenorhabditis elegans CNNM1 CBS-pair domain
Purpose: Express pGEX-6P-1 Caenorhabditis elegans CNNM1 CBS-pair domain
Depositing lab: Kalle Gehring. Depositing organization: McGill University. Publication: Burst kinetics and CNNM binding are evolutionarily conserved properties of phosphatases of regenerating liver. Fakih R, Goldstein RH, Kozlov G, Gehring K. J Biol Chem. 2023 Apr;299(4):103055. doi: 10.1016/j.jbc.2023.103055. Epub 2023 Feb 22. PubMed 36822330.
Backbone
  Vector backbone: pGEX-6P-1
  Backbone manufacturer: Amersham-Pharmacia
  Backbone size w/o insert (bp): 4984
  Total vector size (bp): 5434
  Vector type: Bacterial Expression
Growth in bacteria
  Bacterial resistance: Ampicillin, 100 μg/mL
  Growth temperature: 37°C
  Growth strain: DH5alpha
  Copy number: High Copy
Gene/Insert
  Gene/Insert name: Caenorhabditis elegans CNNM1 CBS-pair domain
  Species: C. elegans (nematode)
  Insert size (bp): 450
  Promoter: Tac, LacI, Amp
  Tag / fusion protein: GST (N terminal on backbone)
  Cloning method: Restriction Enzyme; 5′ cloning site BamHI (not destroyed); 3′ cloning site XhoI (not destroyed)
  Sequencing primers: 5′ pGEX Fwd; 3′ pGEX Rev
Terms and licenses: Academic/Nonprofit Terms; Industry Terms: Not Available to Industry
How to cite: pGEX-6P-1 Caenorhabditis elegans CNNM1 CBS-pair domain was a gift from Kalle Gehring (Addgene plasmid # 166508 ; http://n2t.net/addgene:166508 ; RRID:Addgene_166508)
