[The description below was written by a language model from this plasmid's Addgene catalogue record and pLannotate feature annotations shown in this document.]
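Description:
pGEX-6P-1 Caenorhabditis elegans CNNM1 CBS-pair domain is a bacterial expression plasmid of about 5.4 kb built on the commercial pGEX-6P-1 backbone. It produces a fragment of the nematode CNNM1 protein as a glutathione S-transferase fusion in E. coli. The plasmid replicates from a high-copy ColE1/pMB1-type origin and is selected with ampicillin through the β-lactamase (AmpR) gene and its own promoter. The annotation also picks up backbone remnants typical of pGEX vectors: short rop and bom fragments from pBR322, a small yciV fragment, and a lac promoter/operator/lacZα segment downstream of lacI. None of these contributes to the expression cassette.

The payload is an insert of roughly 450 bp encoding the CBS-pair domain of cnnm-1, a probable metal transporter implicated in Mg2+ homeostasis. It was cloned between the BamHI and XhoI sites, both of which are retained. The insert lies downstream of the Schistosoma japonicum GST coding sequence, so GST sits at the N terminus of the fusion and allows affinity capture on glutathione resin. The pGEX-6P series normally carries a PreScission protease cleavage site in the short linker between GST and the cloning sites, but this site is not annotated in the feature table. Transcription is driven by the strong hybrid tac promoter, followed by a lac operator. The plasmid-borne lacI gene, under the lacIq promoter, supplies repressor that keeps expression off until it is induced with IPTG. The record gives the purpose only as expression of this domain. The associated publication concerns binding between CNNM proteins and phosphatases of regenerating liver, so the likely use is making recombinant protein for biochemical interaction studies.
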