Features (pLannotate 1.2.2; 17 found; start..end, strand, type, name):
      6..107     -  CDS            yciV (fragment): RNAAM_ECOLI - Also known as trpH From Escherichia coli (strain K12).
    183..211     +  promoter       tac promoter: strong E. coli promoter; hybrid between the trp and lac UV5 promoters
    219..235     +  protein_bind   lac operator: The lac repressor binds to the lac operator to inhibit transcription in E. coli. This inhibition can be relieved by adding lactose or isopropyl-β-D-thiogalactopyranoside (IPTG). lac repressor encoded by lacI
    258..911     +  CDS            GST26_SCHJA: Experimental evidence at protein level: Swiss-Prot protein existence level 1. GST isoenzymes appear to play a central role in the parasite detoxification system. Other functions are also suspected including a role in increasing the solubility of haematin in the parasite gut. From Schistosoma japonicum (Blood fluke).
    951..1415    +  CDS            cnnm-1 (fragment): CNNM1_CAEEL - Experimental evidence at transcript level: Swiss-Prot protein existence level 2. Probable metal transporter. Probably acts redundantly with the other metal transport proteins cnnm-2, cnnm-3, cnnm-4 and cnnm-5 to regulate Mg(2+) homeostasis. Promotes postembryonic gonad development by regulating Mg(2+) levels, probably via AMPK signaling. From Caenorhabditis elegans.
   1451..1490    +  CDS            rop (fragment): Rop protein, which maintains plasmids at low copy number; rop
   1592..1632    +  misc_feature   bom (fragment): basis of mobility region from pBR322
   1737..1841    +  promoter       AmpR promoter: bla
   1842..2702    +  CDS            AmpR: β-lactamase; bla; confers resistance to ampicillin, carbenicillin, and related antibiotics
   2873..3461    +  rep_origin     ori: high-copy-number ColE1/pMB1/pBR322/pUC origin of replication
   3647..3698    -  misc_feature   bom (fragment): basis of mobility region from pBR322
   3705..3782    +  promoter       lacIq promoter: lacI (mutant); In the lacIq allele, a single base change in the promoter boosts expression of the lacI gene about 10-fold.
   3783..4865    +  CDS            lacI: lac repressor; lacI; The lac repressor binds to the lac operator to inhibit transcription in E. coli. This inhibition can be relieved by adding lactose or isopropyl-β-D-thiogalactopyranoside (IPTG).
   4878..4899    +  protein_bind   CAP binding site: CAP binding activates transcription in the presence of cAMP. E. coli catabolite activator protein
   4914..4944    +  promoter       lac promoter: promoter for the E. coli lac operon
   4952..4968    +  protein_bind   lac operator: The lac repressor binds to the lac operator to inhibit transcription in E. coli. This inhibition can be relieved by adding lactose or isopropyl-β-D-thiogalactopyranoside (IPTG). lac repressor encoded by lacI
   4988..5161    +  CDS            lacZα: LacZα fragment of β-galactosidase; lacZ fragment
>Addgene plasmid #166508 | pGEX-6P-1 Caenorhabditis elegans CNNM1 CBS-pair domain | addgene full sequence | sequence record 329466 | Addgene NGS Result
ACGTTATCGACTGCACGGTGCACCAATGCTTCTGGCGTCAGGCAGCCATCGGAAGCTGTGGTATGGCTGT
GCAGGTCGTAAATCACTGCATAATTCGTGTCGCTCAAGGCGCACTCCCGTTCTGGATAATGTTTTTTGCG
CCGACATCATAACGGTTCTGGCAAATATTCTGAAATGAGCTGTTGACAATTAATCATCGGCTCGTATAAT
GTGTGGAATTGTGAGCGGATAACAATTTCACACAGGAAACAGTATTCATGTCCCCTATACTAGGTTATTG
GAAAATTAAGGGCCTTGTGCAACCCACTCGACTTCTTTTGGAATATCTTGAAGAAAAATATGAAGAGCAT
TTGTATGAGCGCGATGAAGGTGATAAATGGCGAAACAAAAAGTTTGAATTGGGTTTGGAGTTTCCCAATC
TTCCTTATTATATTGATGGTGATGTTAAATTAACACAGTCTATGGCCATCATACGTTATATAGCTGACAA
GCACAACATGTTGGGTGGTTGTCCAAAAGAGCGTGCAGAGATTTCAATGCTTGAAGGAGCGGTTTTGGAT
ATTAGATACGGTGTTTCGAGAATTGCATATAGTAAAGACTTTGAAACTCTCAAAGTTGATTTTCTTAGCA
AGCTACCTGAAATGCTGAAAATGTTCGAAGATCGTTTATGTCATAAAACATATTTAAATGGTGATCATGT
AACCCATCCTGACTTCATGTTGTATGACGCTCTTGATGTTGTTTTATACATGGACCCAATGTGCCTGGAT
GCGTTCCCAAAATTAGTTTGTTTTAAAAAACGTATTGAAGCTATCCCACAAATTGATAAGTACTTGAAAT
CCAGCAAGTATATAGCATGGCCTTTGCAGGGCTGGCAAGCCACGTTTGGTGGTGGCGACCATCCTCCAAA
ATCGGATCTGGAAGTTCTGTTCCAGGGGCCCCTGGGATCCCTCAAAATCGCGGTTGGCGCGATGGAAATC
GCGGACAAAGTTGTTAAAGACGTGATGACCAAAATTGAAGATGTTTTCATGCTGCCGGACACCACCGTTC
TGAACGCTAAAACCGTTATGGAAATCGTTAAAATGGGCTACACCCGTATCCCGGTTTACCAGTACGGTGA
CAAAAACAACGTGACCGACATGCTGTTCGTTAAAGACCTGGCGCTGCTGGACCCGGACGACAACTTCACC
GTTAAAACCGTTTGCGGTTACCACAAACACCCGGTTAAATTCGTTATGAACGACACCCCGCTGCCGAACC
TGCTGGAAGCATTCAAAAAAGGCGAAGGCCACCTGGCGATGGTTAAACGTCTGATCAACACCGACGACAA
ACACGACCCGAGCTACGTTCTGGTGGGCGTTGTTACCCTGGAGGACATCGTTGAAGAAATCCTGCAGGCG
GAAATCAACGACGAATAACTCGAGCGGCCGCATCGTGACTGACTGACGATCTGCCTCGCGCGTTTCGGTG
ATGACGGTGAAAACCTCTGACACATGCAGCTCCCGGAGACGGTCACAGCTTGTCTGTAAGCGGATGCCGG
GAGCAGACAAGCCCGTCAGGGCGCGTCAGCGGGTGTTGGCGGGTGTCGGGGCGCAGCCATGACCCAGTCA
CGTAGCGATAGCGGAGTGTATAATTCTTGAAGACGAAAGGGCCTCGTGATACGCCTATTTTTATAGGTTA
ATGTCATGATAATAATGGTTTCTTAGACGTCAGGTGGCACTTTTCGGGGAAATGTGCGCGGAACCCCTAT
TTGTTTATTTTTCTAAATACATTCAAATATGTATCCGCTCATGAGACAATAACCCTGATAAATGCTTCAA
TAATATTGAAAAAGGAAGAGTATGAGTATTCAACATTTCCGTGTCGCCCTTATTCCCTTTTTTGCGGCAT
TTTGCCTTCCTGTTTTTGCTCACCCAGAAACGCTGGTGAAAGTAAAAGATGCTGAAGATCAGTTGGGTGC
ACGAGTGGGTTACATCGAACTGGATCTCAACAGCGGTAAGATCCTTGAGAGTTTTCGCCCCGAAGAACGT
TTTCCAATGATGAGCACTTTTAAAGTTCTGCTATGTGGCGCGGTATTATCCCGTGTTGACGCCGGGCAAG
AGCAACTCGGTCGCCGCATACACTATTCTCAGAATGACTTGGTTGAGTACTCACCAGTCACAGAAAAGCA
TCTTACGGATGGCATGACAGTAAGAGAATTATGCAGTGCTGCCATAACCATGAGTGATAACACTGCGGCC
AACTTACTTCTGACAACGATCGGAGGACCGAAGGAGCTAACCGCTTTTTTGCACAACATGGGGGATCATG
TAACTCGCCTTGATCGTTGGGAACCGGAGCTGAATGAAGCCATACCAAACGACGAGCGTGACACCACGAT
GCCTGCAGCAATGGCAACAACGTTGCGCAAACTATTAACTGGCGAACTACTTACTCTAGCTTCCCGGCAA
CAATTAATAGACTGGATGGAGGCGGATAAAGTTGCAGGACCACTTCTGCGCTCGGCCCTTCCGGCTGGCT
GGTTTATTGCTGATAAATCTGGAGCCGGTGAGCGTGGGTCTCGCGGTATCATTGCAGCACTGGGGCCAGA
TGGTAAGCCCTCCCGTATCGTAGTTATCTACACGACGGGGAGTCAGGCAACTATGGATGAACGAAATAGA
CAGATCGCTGAGATAGGTGCCTCACTGATTAAGCATTGGTAACTGTCAGACCAAGTTTACTCATATATAC
TTTAGATTGATTTAAAACTTCATTTTTAATTTAAAAGGATCTAGGTGAAGATCCTTTTTGATAATCTCAT
GACCAAAATCCCTTAACGTGAGTTTTCGTTCCACTGAGCGTCAGACCCCGTAGAAAAGATCAAAGGATCT
TCTTGAGATCCTTTTTTTCTGCGCGTAATCTGCTGCTTGCAAACAAAAAAACCACCGCTACCAGCGGTGG
TTTGTTTGCCGGATCAAGAGCTACCAACTCTTTTTCCGAAGGTAACTGGCTTCAGCAGAGCGCAGATACC
AAATACTGTCCTTCTAGTGTAGCCGTAGTTAGGCCACCACTTCAAGAACTCTGTAGCACCGCCTACATAC
CTCGCTCTGCTAATCCTGTTACCAGTGGCTGCTGCCAGTGGCGATAAGTCGTGTCTTACCGGGTTGGACT
CAAGACGATAGTTACCGGATAAGGCGCAGCGGTCGGGCTGAACGGGGGGTTCGTGCACACAGCCCAGCTT
GGAGCGAACGACCTACACCGAACTGAGATACCTACAGCGTGAGCTATGAGAAAGCGCCACGCTTCCCGAA
GGGAGAAAGGCGGACAGGTATCCGGTAAGCGGCAGGGTCGGAACAGGAGAGCGCACGAGGGAGCTTCCAG
GGGGAAACGCCTGGTATCTTTATAGTCCTGTCGGGTTTCGCCACCTCTGACTTGAGCGTCGATTTTTGTG
ATGCTCGTCAGGGGGGCGGAGCCTATGGAAAAACGCCAGCAACGCGGCCTTTTTACGGTTCCTGGCCTTT
TGCTGGCCTTTTGCTCACATGTTCTTTCCTGCGTTATCCCCTGATTCTGTGGATAACCGTATTACCGCCT
TTGAGTGAGCTGATACCGCTCGCCGCAGCCGAACGACCGAGCGCAGCGAGTCAGTGAGCGAGGAAGCGGA
AGAGCGCCTGATGCGGTATTTTCTCCTTACGCATCTGTGCGGTATTTCACACCGCATAAATTCCGACACC
ATCGAATGGTGCAAAACCTTTCGCGGTATGGCATGATAGCGCCCGGAAGAGAGTCAATTCAGGGTGGTGA
ATGTGAAACCAGTAACGTTATACGATGTCGCAGAGTATGCCGGTGTCTCTTATCAGACCGTTTCCCGCGT
GGTGAACCAGGCCAGCCACGTTTCTGCGAAAACGCGGGAAAAAGTGGAAGCGGCGATGGCGGAGCTGAAT
TACATTCCCAACCGCGTGGCACAACAACTGGCGGGCAAACAGTCGTTGCTGATTGGCGTTGCCACCTCCA
GTCTGGCCCTGCACGCGCCGTCGCAAATTGTCGCGGCGATTAAATCTCGCGCCGATCAACTGGGTGCCAG
CGTGGTGGTGTCGATGGTAGAACGAAGCGGCGTCGAAGCCTGTAAAGCGGCGGTGCACAATCTTCTCGCG
CAACGCGTCAGTGGGCTGATCATTAACTATCCGCTGGATGACCAGGATGCCATTGCTGTGGAAGCTGCCT
GCACTAATGTTCCGGCGTTATTTCTTGATGTCTCTGACCAGACACCCATCAACAGTATTATTTTCTCCCA
TGAAGACGGTACGCGACTGGGCGTGGAGCATCTGGTCGCATTGGGTCACCAGCAAATCGCGCTGTTAGCG
GGCCCATTAAGTTCTGTCTCGGCGCGTCTGCGTCTGGCTGGCTGGCATAAATATCTCACTCGCAATCAAA
TTCAGCCGATAGCGGAACGGGAAGGCGACTGGAGTGCCATGTCCGGTTTTCAACAAACCATGCAAATGCT
GAATGAGGGCATCGTTCCCACTGCGATGCTGGTTGCCAACGATCAGATGGCGCTGGGCGCAATGCGCGCC
ATTACCGAGTCCGGGCTGCGCGTTGGTGCGGATATCTCGGTAGTGGGATACGACGATACCGAAGACAGCT
CATGTTATATCCCGCCGTTAACCACCATCAAACAGGATTTTCGCCTGCTGGGGCAAACCAGCGTGGACCG
CTTGCTGCAACTCTCTCAGGGCCAGGCGGTGAAGGGCAATCAGCTGTTGCCCGTCTCACTGGTGAAAAGA
AAAACCACCCTGGCGCCCAATACGCAAACCGCCTCTCCCCGCGCGTTGGCCGATTCATTAATGCAGCTGG
CACGACAGGTTTCCCGACTGGAAAGCGGGCAGTGAGCGCAACGCAATTAATGTGAGTTAGCTCACTCATT
AGGCACCCCAGGCTTTACACTTTATGCTTCCGGCTCGTATGTTGTGTGGAATTGTGAGCGGATAACAATT
TCACACAGGAAACAGCTATGACCATGATTACGGATTCACTGGCCGTCGTTTTACAACGTCGTGACTGGGA
AAACCCTGGCGTTACCCAACTTAATCGCCTTGCAGCACATCCCCCTTTCGCCAGCTGGCGTAATAGCGAA
GAGGCCCGCACCGATCGCCCTTCCCAACAGTTGCGCAGCCTGAATGGCGAATGGCGCTTTGCCTGGTTTC
CGGCACCAGAAGCGGTGCCGGAAAGCTGGCTGGAGTGCGATCTTCCTGAGGCCGATACTGTCGTCGTCCC
CTCAAACTGGCAGATGCACGGTTACGATGCGCCCATCTACACCAACGTAACCTATCCCATTACGGTCAAT
CCGCCGTTTGTTCCCACGGAGAATCCGACGGGTTGTTACTCGCTCACATTTAATGTTGATGAAAGCTGGC
TACAGGAAGGCCAGACGCGAATTATTTTTGATGGCGTTGGAATT
